Addgene plasmid #81662: pDONR223_KRAS_p.A59G
Purpose: Gateway Donor vector containing KRAS, part of the Target Accelerator Plasmid Collection.
Depositing lab: Jesse Boehm & William Hahn & David Root. Depositing organization: Broad Institute. Publication: Systematic Functional Interrogation of Rare Cancer Variants Identifies Oncogenic Alleles. Kim E, Ilic N, Shrestha Y, Zou L, Kamburov A, Zhu C, Yang X, Lubonja R, Tran N, Nguyen C, Lawrence MS, Piccioni F, Bagul M, Doench JG, Chouinard CR, Wu X, Hogstrom L, Natoli T, Tamayo P, Horn H, Corsello SM, Lage K, Root DE, Subramanian A, Golub TR, Getz G, Boehm JS, Hahn WC. Cancer Discov. 2016 Jul;6(7):714-26. doi: 10.1158/2159-8290.CD-16-0160. Epub 2016 May 4. PubMed 27147599.
Backbone
  Vector backbone: pDONR223
  Backbone manufacturer: Invitrogen
  Backbone size w/o insert (bp): 2790
  Vector type: Gateway Entry vector
Growth in bacteria
  Bacterial resistance: Spectinomycin, 50 μg/mL
  Growth temperature: 37°C
  Growth strain: DH5alpha
  Copy number: High Copy
Gene/Insert
  Gene/Insert name: KRAS (alt name: NM_004985.4)
  Species: H. sapiens (human)
  Mutation: A59G
  Entrez Gene: KRAS (a.k.a. 'C-K-RAS, C-K-RAS, CFC2, K-RAS2A, K-RAS2B, K-RAS4A, K-RAS4B, K-Ras, K-Ras 2, KI-RAS, KRAS1, KRAS2, NS, NS3, OES, RALD, RASK2, c-Ki-ras, c-Ki-ras2)
  Promoter: None
  Cloning method: Gateway Cloning
  Sequencing primers: 5′ M13pUC-fwd; 3′ M13-Rev
Terms and licenses: Academic/Nonprofit Terms; Industry Terms: Not Available to Industry
Depositor comments: Closed state: stop codon immediately follows insert
How to cite: pDONR223_KRAS_p.A59G was a gift from Jesse Boehm & William Hahn & David Root (Addgene plasmid # 81662 ; http://n2t.net/addgene:81662 ; RRID:Addgene_81662)
