[The description below was written by a language model from this plasmid's Addgene catalogue record and pLannotate feature annotations shown in this document.]
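Description:
pDONR223_KRAS_p.A59G is a Gateway entry clone built on the Invitrogen pDONR223 backbone and carrying the human KRAS open reading frame with an alanine-to-glycine substitution at codon 59. It is a small (about 3.4 kb), high-copy bacterial plasmid that replicates from a ColE1/pUC-type origin. Selection is with spectinomycin through the aadA aminoglycoside adenylyltransferase gene (SmR), which lies downstream of a fragment of a class 1 integron Pc promoter. The short lacI, lacZα and gentamicin-resistance fragments picked up in the annotation appear to be backbone remnants rather than functional genes. rrnB T1 and T2 terminators sit upstream of the cloning site, where such elements typically insulate an insert from read-through transcription.

The K-Ras coding sequence is flanked on both sides by attL recombination sites in opposite orientations. The automated annotation labels both as attL3, so the exact attL variants should not be inferred from it. These sites allow the ORF to be moved by an LR Clonase reaction into any compatible Gateway destination vector. The record lists no promoter for the insert, so the plasmid is a transfer and storage vehicle rather than an expression construct. The only nearby promoter is a T7 promoter beyond the 3′ attL site, pointing back toward the insert in the antisense direction. The clone is in the "closed" configuration, with a stop codon directly after the coding sequence, so C-terminal tags supplied by a destination vector will not be fused to the protein.

The construct belongs to the Target Accelerator Plasmid Collection, a set of cancer-associated variant alleles assembled for systematic functional testing of rare mutations. It would typically be used to generate expression vectors for comparing the A59G allele with wild-type or other KRAS variants.
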