Features (pLannotate 1.2.2; 12 found; start..end, strand, type, name):
      7..595     +  rep_origin     ori: high-copy-number ColE1/pMB1/pBR322/pUC origin of replication
    778..870     +  CDS            lacI (fragment): lac repressor; lacI; The lac repressor binds to the lac operator to inhibit transcription in E. coli. This inhibition can be relieved by adding lactose or isopropyl-β-D-thiogalactopyranoside (IPTG).
    925..952     -  terminator     rrnB T2 terminator: transcription terminator T2 from the E. coli rrnB gene
   1084..1127    +  terminator     rrnB T1 terminator: Escherichia coli rrnB; transcription terminator T1 from the E. coli rrnB gene
   1174..1210    -  CDS            lacZα (fragment): LacZα fragment of β-galactosidase; lacZ fragment
   1227..1322    +  protein_bind   attL3: mutant version of attL; recombination site for the Gateway® LR reaction LR Clonase™
   1328..1894    +  CDS            K-Ras: human small GTPase proto-oncoprotein
   1899..1994    -  protein_bind   attL3: mutant version of attL; recombination site for the Gateway® LR reaction LR Clonase™
   2013..2031    -  promoter       T7 promoter: promoter for bacteriophage T7 RNA polymerase
   2221..2244    +  promoter       Pc promoter (fragment): intI1 (promoter lies within the coding sequence); class 1 integron promoter
   2420..2476    +  CDS            GmR (fragment): gentamycin acetyltransferase; aacC1; confers resistance to gentamycin
   2483..3274    +  CDS            SmR: aminoglycoside adenylyltransferase (Murphy, 1985); aadA; confers resistance to spectinomycin and streptomycin
>Addgene plasmid #81662 | pDONR223_KRAS_p.A59G | addgene full sequence | sequence record 166522 | Addgene NGS Result
ATCTTCTTGAGATCCTTTTTTTCTGCGCGTAATCTGCTGCTTGCAAACAAAAAAACCACCGCTACCAGCG
GTGGTTTGTTTGCCGGATCAAGAGCTACCAACTCTTTTTCCGAAGGTAACTGGCTTCAGCAGAGCGCAGA
TACCAAATACTGTTCTTCTAGTGTAGCCGTAGTTAGGCCACCACTTCAAGAACTCTGTAGCACCGCCTAC
ATACCTCGCTCTGCTAATCCTGTTACCAGTGGCTGCTGCCAGTGGCGATAAGTCGTGTCTTACCGGGTTG
GACTCAAGACGATAGTTACCGGATAAGGCGCAGCGGTCGGGCTGAACGGGGGGTTCGTGCACACAGCCCA
GCTTGGAGCGAACGACCTACACCGAACTGAGATACCTACAGCGTGAGCTATGAGAAAGCGCCACGCTTCC
CGAAGGGAGAAAGGCGGACAGGTATCCGGTAAGCGGCAGGGTCGGAACAGGAGAGCGCACGAGGGAGCTT
CCAGGGGGAAACGCCTGGTATCTTTATAGTCCTGTCGGGTTTCGCCACCTCTGACTTGAGCGTCGATTTT
TGTGATGCTCGTCAGGGGGGCGGAGCCTATGGAAAAACGCCAGCAACGCGGCCTTTTTACGGTTCCTGGC
CTTTTGCTGGCCTTTTGCTCACATGTTCTTTCCTGCGTTATCCCCTGATTCTGTGGATAACCGTATTACC
GCCTTTGAGTGAGCTGATACCGCTCGCCGCAGCCGAACGACCGAGCGCAGCGAGTCAGTGAGCGAGGAAG
CGGAAGAGCGCCCAATACGCAAACCGCCTCTCCCCGCGCGTTGGCCGATTCATTAATGCAGCTGGCACGA
CAGGTTTCCCGACTGGAAAGCGGGCAGTGAGCGCAACGCAATTAATACGCGTACCGCTAGCCAGGAAGAG
TTTGTAGAAACGCAAAAAGGCCATCCGTCAGGATGGCCTTCTGCTTAGTTTGATGCCTGGCAGTTTATGG
CGGGCGTCCTGCCCGCCACCCTCCGGGCCGTTGCTTCACAACGTTCAAATCCGCTCCCGGCGGATTTGTC
CTACTCAGGAGAGCGTTCACCGACAAACAACAGATAAAACGAAAGGCCCAGTCTTCCGACTGAGCCTTTC
GTTTTATTTGATGCCTGGCAGTTCCCTACTCTCGCGTTAACGCTAGCATGGATGTTTTCCCAGTCACGAC
GTTGTAAAACGACGGCCAGTCTTAAGCTCGGGCCCCAAATAATGATTTTATTTTGACTGATAGTGACCTG
TTCGTTGCAACAAATTGATGAGCAATGCTTTTTTATAATGACAACTTTGTACAAAAAAGTTGGCACCATG
ACTGAATATAAACTTGTGGTAGTTGGAGCTGGTGGCGTAGGCAAGAGTGCCTTGACGATACAGCTAATTC
AGAATCATTTTGTGGACGAATATGATCCAACAATAGAGGATTCCTACAGGAAGCAAGTAGTAATTGATGG
AGAAACCTGTCTCTTGGATATTCTCGACACAGGAGGTCAAGAGGAGTACAGTGCAATGAGGGACCAGTAC
ATGAGGACTGGGGAGGGCTTTCTTTGTGTATTTGCCATAAATAATACTAAATCATTTGAAGATATTCACC
ATTATAGAGAACAAATTAAAAGAGTTAAGGACTCTGAAGATGTACCTATGGTCCTAGTAGGAAATAAATG
TGATTTGCCTTCTAGAACAGTAGACACAAAACAGGCTCAGGACTTAGCAAGAAGTTATGGAATTCCTTTT
ATTGAAACATCAGCAAAGACAAGACAGGGTGTTGATGATGCCTTCTATACATTAGTTCGAGAAATTCGAA
AACATAAAGAAAAGATGAGCAAAGATGGTAAAAAGAAGAAAAAGAAGTCAAAGACAAAGTGTGTAATTAT
GTAATTGCCAACTTTCTTGTACAAAGTTGGCATTATAAGAAAGCATTGCTTATCAATTTGTTGCAACGAA
CAGGTCACTATCAGTCAAAATAAAATCATTATTTGCCATCCAGCTGATATCCCCTATAGTGAGTCGTATT
ACATGGTCATAGCTGTTTCCTGGCAGCTCTGGCCCGTGTCTCAAAATCTCTGATGTTACATTGCACAAGA
TAAAAATATATCATCATGCCTCCTCTAGACCAGCCAGGACAGAAATGCCTCGACTTCGCTGCTACCCAAG
GTTGCCGGGTGACGCACACCGTGGAAACGGATGAAGGCACGAACCCAGTGGACATAAGCCTGTTCGGTTC
GTAAGCTGTAATGCAAGTAGCGTATGCGCTCACGCAACTGGTCCAGAACCTTGACCGAACGCAGCGGTGG
TAACGGCGCAGTGGCGGTTTTCATGGCTTGTTATGACTGTTTTTTTGGGGTACAGTCTATGCCTCGGGCA
TCCAAGCAGCAAGCGCGTTACGCCGTGGGTCGATGTTTGATGTTATGGAGCAGCAACGATGTTACGCAGC
AGGGCAGTCGCCCTAAAACAAAGTTAAACATTATGAGGGAAGCGGTGATCGCCGAAGTATCGACTCAACT
ATCAGAGGTAGTTGGCGTCATCGAGCGCCATCTCGAACCGACGTTGCTGGCCGTACATTTGTACGGCTCC
GCAGTGGATGGCGGCCTGAAGCCACACAGTGATATTGATTTGCTGGTTACGGTGACCGTAAGGCTTGATG
AAACAACGCGGCGAGCTTTGATCAACGACCTTTTGGAAACTTCGGCTTCCCCTGGAGAGAGCGAGATTCT
CCGCGCTGTAGAAGTCACCATTGTTGTGCACGACGACATCATTCCGTGGCGTTATCCAGCTAAGCGCGAA
CTGCAATTTGGAGAATGGCAGCGCAATGACATTCTTGCAGGTATCTTCGAGCCAGCCACGATCGACATTG
ATCTGGCTATCTTGCTGACAAAAGCAAGAGAACATAGCGTTGCCTTGGTAGGTCCAGCGGCGGAGGAACT
CTTTGATCCGGTTCCTGAACAGGATCTATTTGAGGCGCTAAATGAAACCTTAACGCTATGGAACTCGCCG
CCCGACTGGGCTGGCGATGAGCGAAATGTAGTGCTTACGTTGTCCCGCATTTGGTACAGCGCAGTAACCG
GCAAAATCGCGCCGAAGGATGTCGCTGCCGACTGGGCAATGGAGCGCCTGCCGGCCCAGTATCAGCCCGT
CATACTTGAAGCTAGACAGGCTTATCTTGGACAAGAAGAAGATCGCTTGGCCTCGCGCGCAGATCAGTTG
GAAGAATTTGTCCACTACGTGAAAGGCGAGATCACCAAGGTAGTCGGCAAATAACCCTCGAGCCACCCAT
GACCAAAATCCCTTAACGTGAGTTACGCGTCGTTCCACTGAGCGTCAGACCCCGTAGAAAAGATCAAAGG
