>Addgene plasmid #81662 | pDONR223_KRAS_p.A59G | depositor partial sequence | sequence record 154981 | Insert sequence
ATGACTGAATATAAACTTGTGGTAGTTGGAGCTGGTGGCGTAGGCAAGAGTGCCTTGACGATACAGCTAA
TTCAGAATCATTTTGTGGACGAATATGATCCAACAATAGAGGATTCCTACAGGAAGCAAGTAGTAATTGA
TGGAGAAACCTGTCTCTTGGATATTCTCGACACAGGAGGTCAAGAGGAGTACAGTGCAATGAGGGACCAG
TACATGAGGACTGGGGAGGGCTTTCTTTGTGTATTTGCCATAAATAATACTAAATCATTTGAAGATATTC
ACCATTATAGAGAACAAATTAAAAGAGTTAAGGACTCTGAAGATGTACCTATGGTCCTAGTAGGAAATAA
ATGTGATTTGCCTTCTAGAACAGTAGACACAAAACAGGCTCAGGACTTAGCAAGAAGTTATGGAATTCCT
TTTATTGAAACATCAGCAAAGACAAGACAGGGTGTTGATGATGCCTTCTATACATTAGTTCGAGAAATTC
GAAAACATAAAGAAAAGATGAGCAAAGATGGTAAAAAGAAGAAAAAGAAGTCAAAGACAAAGTGTGTAAT
TATG
